>Addgene plasmid #200185 | WT_IFL_G1A-T2A-A28C_R | addgene full sequence | sequence record 416365 | Addgene NGS Result
TCGCGCGTTTCGGTGATGACGGTGAAAACCTCTGACACATGCAGCTCCCGGAGACGGTCACAGCTTGTCT
GTAAGCGGATGCCGGGAGCAGACAAGCCCGTCAGGGCGCGTCAGCGGGTGTTGGCGGGTGTCGGGGCTGG
CTTAACTATGCGGCATCAGAGCAGATTGTACTGAGAGTGCACCATATGCGGTGTGAAATACCGCACAGAT
GCGTAAGGAGAAAATACCGCATCAGGCGCCATTCGCCATTCAGGCTGCGCAACTGTTGGGAAGGGCGATC
GGTGCGGGCCTCTTCGCTATTACGCCAGCTGGCGAAAGGGGGATGTGCTGCAAGGCGATTAAGTTGGGTA
ACGCCAGGGTTTTCCCAGTCACGACGTTGTAAAACGACGGCCAGTGAATTCGAGCTCGGTACCTCGCGAA
TGCATCTAGATCCATGGACCCTTTTTTCGGACGATTTCTTACGCCCTTATAAATCAGCAAGTTACGAGAC
CTCGAAAAAAGAGGGTTTCTGGCGGGAAAAACTCGGTATTTCTTTTTCCTTCAAATGGTTATAGGTTTTC
GGAGCTAAATCACTGCCGTGTAGGCAGCTAAGAACATCAGCCGGACGTTGTAGTAGTCGAGCGCGGTAAT
CACTGCCGTGTAGGCAGCTAAGAACGCCGGGTGGTGACTTCTGGACGGCGTTCGTCAAGGATCCATCGGA
TCCCGGGCCCGTCGACTGCAGAGGCCTGCATGCAAGCTTGGCGTAATCATGGTCATAGCTGTTTCCTGTG
TGAAATTGTTATCCGCTCACAATTCCACACAACATACGAGCCGGAAGCATAAAGTGTAAAGCCTGGGGTG
CCTAATGAGTGAGCTAACTCACATTAATTGCGTTGCGCTCACTGCCCGCTTTCCAGTCGGGAAACCTGTC
GTGCCAGCTGCATTAATGAATCGGCCAACGCGCGGGGAGAGGCGGTTTGCGTATTGGGCGCTCTTCCGCT
TCCTCGCTCACTGACTCGCTGCGCTCGGTCGTTCGGCTGCGGCGAGCGGTATCAGCTCACTCAAAGGCGG
TAATACGGTTATCCACAGAATCAGGGGATAACGCAGGAAAGAACATGTGAGCAAAAGGCCAGCAAAAGGC
CAGGAACCGTAAAAAGGCCGCGTTGCTGGCGTTTTTCCATAGGCTCCGCCCCCCTGACGAGCATCACAAA
AATCGACGCTCAAGTCAGAGGTGGCGAAACCCGACAGGACTATAAAGATACCAGGCGTTTCCCCCTGGAA
GCTCCCTCGTGCGCTCTCCTGTTCCGACCCTGCCGCTTACCGGATACCTGTCCGCCTTTCTCCCTTCGGG
AAGCGTGGCGCTTTCTCATAGCTCACGCTGTAGGTATCTCAGTTCGGTGTAGGTCGTTCGCTCCAAGCTG
GGCTGTGTGCACGAACCCCCCGTTCAGCCCGACCGCTGCGCCTTATCCGGTAACTATCGTCTTGAGTCCA
ACCCGGTAAGACACGACTTATCGCCACTGGCAGCAGCCACTGGTAACAGGATTAGCAGAGCGAGGTATGT
AGGCGGTGCTACAGAGTTCTTGAAGTGGTGGCCTAACTACGGCTACACTAGAAGAACAGTATTTGGTATC
TGCGCTCTGCTGAAGCCAGTTACCTTCGGAAAAAGAGTTGGTAGCTCTTGATCCGGCAAACAAACCACCG
CTGGTAGCGGTGGTTTTTTTGTTTGCAAGCAGCAGATTACGCGCAGAAAAAAAGGATCTCAAGAAGATCC
TTTGATCTTTTCTACGGGGTCTGACGCTCAGTGGAACGAAAACTCACGTTAAGGGATTTTGGTCATGAGA
TTATCAAAAAGGATCTTCACCTAGATCCTTTTAAATTAAAAATGAAGTTTTAAATCAATCTAAAGTATAT
ATGAGTAAACTTGGTCTGACAGTTACCAATGCTTAATCAGTGAGGCACCTATCTCAGCGATCTGTCTATT
TCGTTCATCCATAGTTGCCTGACTCCCCGTCGTGTAGATAACTACGATACGGGAGGGCTTACCATCTGGC
CCCAGTGCTGCAATGATACCGCGAGACCCACGCTCACCGGCTCCAGATTTATCAGCAATAAACCAGCCAG
CCGGAAGGGCCGAGCGCAGAAGTGGTCCTGCAACTTTATCCGCCTCCATCCAGTCTATTAATTGTTGCCG
GGAAGCTAGAGTAAGTAGTTCGCCAGTTAATAGTTTGCGCAACGTTGTTGCCATTGCTACAGGCATCGTG
GTGTCACGCTCGTCGTTTGGTATGGCTTCATTCAGCTCCGGTTCCCAACGATCAAGGCGAGTTACATGAT
CCCCCATGTTGTGCAAAAAAGCGGTTAGCTCCTTCGGTCCTCCGATCGTTGTCAGAAGTAAGTTGGCCGC
AGTGTTATCACTCATGGTTATGGCAGCACTGCATAATTCTCTTACTGTCATGCCATCCGTAAGATGCTTT
TCTGTGACTGGTGAGTACTCAACCAAGTCATTCTGAGAATAGTGTATGCGGCGACCGAGTTGCTCTTGCC
CGGCGTCAATACGGGATAATACCGCGCCACATAGCAGAACTTTAAAAGTGCTCATCATTGGAAAACGTTC
TTCGGGGCGAAAACTCTCAAGGATCTTACCGCTGTTGAGATCCAGTTCGATGTAACCCACTCGTGCACCC
AACTGATCTTCAGCATCTTTTACTTTCACCAGCGTTTCTGGGTGAGCAAAAACAGGAAGGCAAAATGCCG
CAAAAAAGGGAATAAGGGCGACACGGAAATGTTGAATACTCATACTCTTCCTTTTTCAATATTATTGAAG
CATTTATCAGGGTTATTGTCTCATGAGCGGATACATATTTGAATGTATTTAGAAAAATAAACAAATAGGG
GTTCCGCGCACATTTCCCCGAAAAGTGCCACCTGACGTCTAAGAAACCATTATTATCATGACATTAACCT
ATAAAAATAGGCGTATCACGAGGCCCTTTCGTC
Features (pLannotate 1.2.2; 10 found; start..end, strand, type, name):
    137..236     +  misc_feature   bom (fragment): basis of mobility region from pBR322
    242..399     -  CDS            lacZα (fragment): LacZα fragment of β-galactosidase; lacZ fragment
    776..792     -  protein_bind   lac operator: The lac repressor binds to the lac operator to inhibit transcription in E. coli. This inhibition can be relieved by adding lactose or isopropyl-β-D-thiogalactopyranoside (IPTG). lac repressor encoded by lacI
    800..830     -  promoter       lac promoter: promoter for the E. coli lac operon
    845..866     -  protein_bind   CAP binding site: CAP binding activates transcription in the presence of cAMP. E. coli catabolite activator protein
    879..971     -  CDS            lacI (fragment): lac repressor; lacI; The lac repressor binds to the lac operator to inhibit transcription in E. coli. This inhibition can be relieved by adding lactose or isopropyl-β-D-thiogalactopyranoside (IPTG).
   1154..1742    -  rep_origin     ori: high-copy-number ColE1/pMB1/pBR322/pUC origin of replication
   1913..2773    -  CDS            AmpR: β-lactamase; bla; confers resistance to ampicillin, carbenicillin, and related antibiotics
   2774..2878    -  promoter       AmpR promoter: bla
   2973..35      +  CDS            rop (fragment) (across the origin): Rop protein, which maintains plasmids at low copy number; rop
