[The description below was written by a language model from this plasmid's Addgene catalogue record and pLannotate feature annotations shown in this document.]
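Description:
WT_IFL_G1A-T2A-A28C_R is a small (about 3 kb) high-copy bacterial plasmid built on the pUC57 cloning backbone. It is propagated in E. coli through the ColE1/pUC-type origin of replication and selected with ampicillin via the β-lactamase (AmpR) gene and its native promoter. The remaining annotated elements are standard pUC-family features: a lac promoter with its operator and CAP binding site, a partial lacZα coding region, and short remnant fragments of lacI, rop and the pBR322 bom region. None of these remnants is expected to be functional in its own right.

The payload is a synthetic insert of about 300 bp carrying the wild-type leader of the Pseudomonas aeruginosa PA14 type I-F CRISPR locus, joined to a I-F CRISPR repeat bearing three point substitutions (G1A, T2A and A28C). The automated feature table does not annotate this insert. Its position is most plausibly the unannotated gap between the lacZα fragment and the lac operator, where the pUC57 multiple cloning site lies, though the record does not state this explicitly. Although catalogued as a bacterial expression vector, the insert is a non-coding DNA element rather than a protein-coding gene, so the plasmid appears to serve mainly as a source of a defined leader-repeat DNA.

The associated publication concerns the structural basis of site-specific integration of foreign DNA into CRISPR arrays. This suggests the construct is a mutant integration target, compared with a wild-type leader-repeat to test how bases at the repeat ends affect spacer acquisition, but the record does not describe the specific assay.
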