Addgene plasmid #200185: WT_IFL_G1A-T2A-A28C_R
Purpose: WT PA14 I-F Leader and G1A-T2A-A28C Repeat
Depositing lab: Blake Wiedenheft. Depositing organization: Montana State University. Publication: Structure reveals why genome folding is necessary for site-specific integration of foreign DNA into CRISPR arrays. Santiago-Frangos A, Henriques WS, Wiegand T, Gauvin CC, Buyukyoruk M, Graham AB, Wilkinson RA, Triem L, Neselu K, Eng ET, Lander GC, Wiedenheft B. Nat Struct Mol Biol. 2023 Nov;30(11):1675-1685. doi: 10.1038/s41594-023-01097-2. Epub 2023 Sep 14. PubMed 37710013.
Backbone
  Vector backbone: pUC57
  Total vector size (bp): 2973
  Vector type: Bacterial Expression
Growth in bacteria
  Bacterial resistance: Ampicillin, 100 μg/mL
  Growth temperature: 37°C
  Growth strain: DH5alpha
  Copy number: High Copy
Gene/Insert
  Gene/Insert name: Wildtype I-F Leader and a mutant I-F Locus (G1A-T2A-A28C)
  Species: Synthetic
  Insert size (bp): 300
  Mutation: G1A-T2A-A28C in the I-F repeat
  Cloning method: Unknown
  Sequencing primers: 5′ gtaaaacgacggccagt; 3′ caggaaacagctatgac
Terms and licenses: Academic/Nonprofit Terms; Industry Terms: Not Available to Industry
How to cite: WT_IFL_G1A-T2A-A28C_R was a gift from Blake Wiedenheft (Addgene plasmid # 200185 ; http://n2t.net/addgene:200185 ; RRID:Addgene_200185)
